Addgene plasmid #112963: 3xmTurquoise2_UtrCH
Purpose: In vivo visualization of F-actin (can be used for colocalization studies)
Depositing lab: Dorus Gadella. Depositing organization: University of Amsterdam. Publication: Robust and Bright Genetically Encoded Fluorescent Markers for Highlighting Structures and Compartments in Mammalian Cells. Chertkova AO, Mastop M, Postma M, van Bommel N, van der Niet S, Batenburg KL, Joosen L, Gadella TWJ, Okada Y, Goedhart J. bioRxiv (2020) 160374; doi: https://doi.org/10.1101/160374.
Backbone
  Vector backbone: pEGFP-C1
  Backbone manufacturer: Clontech
  Vector type: Mammalian Expression
Growth in bacteria
  Bacterial resistance: Kanamycin, 50 μg/mL
  Growth temperature: 37°C
  Growth strain: DH5alpha
  Copy number: High Copy
Gene/Insert
  Gene/Insert name: UtrCH
  Species: Synthetic
  Promoter: CMV
  Tag / fusion protein: 3x mTurquoise2 (N terminal on insert)
  Cloning method: Restriction Enzyme; 5′ cloning site unknown (unknown if destroyed)
Terms and licenses: Academic/Nonprofit Terms; Industry Terms: Not Available to Industry
How to cite: 3xmTurquoise2_UtrCH was a gift from Dorus Gadella (Addgene plasmid # 112963 ; http://n2t.net/addgene:112963 ; RRID:Addgene_112963)
