[The description below was written by a language model from this plasmid's Addgene catalogue record and pLannotate feature annotations shown in this document.]
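Description:
3xmTurquoise2_UtrCH is a mammalian expression plasmid built on the Clontech pEGFP-C1 backbone, in which the original fluorescent protein has been replaced by three tandem copies of the cyan fluorescent protein mTurquoise2. It is maintained in E. coli at high copy through a ColE1/pUC-type origin and selected with kanamycin. The NeoR/KanR gene (Tn5 aminoglycoside phosphotransferase) sits behind both a bacterial bla promoter and the SV40 enhancer/early promoter and is followed by the HSV TK polyadenylation signal, so the same marker can also confer G418 resistance in mammalian cells. An f1 origin is present as well. The short large T antigen, ble and bGH poly(A) fragments annotated in the table appear to be backbone remnants rather than functional elements.

The payload is a single open reading frame driven by the CMV immediate-early enhancer and promoter. The three mTurquoise2 units, separated by short linkers, are fused to the N-terminus of UtrCH, which the annotation identifies as a fragment of human utrophin (UTRN), although the catalogue lists the insert species as synthetic. By its name, this fragment is utrophin's calponin-homology domain, which binds filamentous actin. A residual multiple cloning site follows the fusion, and the transcript is terminated by the SV40 poly(A) signal. Tripling the fluorophore should increase the signal per actin-bound probe molecule.

The stated purpose is visualization of F-actin in living cells, including colocalization studies alongside markers of other colours. The depositor and repository-sequenced records differ by three nucleotides in length, with the only annotation difference in the multiple cloning site region, and otherwise show the same features.
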