Features (pLannotate 1.2.2; 17 found; start..end, strand, type, name):
     61..364     +  enhancer       CMV enhancer: human cytomegalovirus immediate early enhancer
    365..568     +  promoter       CMV promoter: human cytomegalovirus (CMV) immediate early promoter
    613..1329    +  CDS            mTurquoise2: mTurquoise2 is a basic (constitutively fluorescent) cyan fluorescent protein published in 2012, derived from Aequorea victoria. It is reported to be a rapidly-maturing monomer with very low acid sensitivity.
   1345..2061    +  CDS            mTurquoise2: mTurquoise2 is a basic (constitutively fluorescent) cyan fluorescent protein published in 2012, derived from Aequorea victoria. It is reported to be a rapidly-maturing monomer with very low acid sensitivity.
   2077..2793    +  CDS            mTurquoise2: mTurquoise2 is a basic (constitutively fluorescent) cyan fluorescent protein published in 2012, derived from Aequorea victoria. It is reported to be a rapidly-maturing monomer with very low acid sensitivity.
   2803..3585    +  CDS            UTRN (fragment): UTRN_HUMAN - Also known as DMDL, DRP1. Experimental evidence at protein level: Swiss-Prot protein existence level 1. May play a role in anchoring the cytoskeleton to the plasma membrane. From Homo sapiens (Human).
   3597..3644    +  misc_feature   MCS (fragment): multiple cloning site
   3661..3745    +  CDS            large T antigen (fragment): large T antigen from SV40 (simian virus 40)
   3768..3889    +  polyA_signal   SV40 poly(A) signal: SV40 polyadenylation signal
   3923..4351    -  rep_origin     f1 ori (sequence partly withheld): f1 bacteriophage origin of replication; arrow indicates direction of (+) strand synthesis
   4378..4482    +  promoter       AmpR promoter: bla
   4484..4841    +  promoter       SV40 promoter: SV40 enhancer and early promoter
   4876..5670    +  CDS            NeoR/KanR: aminoglycoside phosphotransferase from Tn5; aph(3')-II (or nptII); confers resistance to neomycin, kanamycin, and G418 (Geneticin®)
   5691..5843    +  CDS            ble (fragment): BLE_KLEPN - Experimental evidence at protein level: Swiss-Prot protein existence level 1. Binding protein with a strong affinity to the bleomycin family of antibiotics. Binds to CL990; an antimitotic-antibiotic compound. From Klebsiella pneumoniae.
   5902..5949    +  polyA_signal   HSV TK poly(A) signal: herpes simplex virus thymidine kinase polyadenylation signal (Cole and Stacy, 1985)
   6040..6056    -  polyA_signal   bGH poly(A) signal (fragment): bovine growth hormone polyadenylation signal
   6278..6866    +  rep_origin     ori: high-copy-number ColE1/pMB1/pBR322/pUC origin of replication
>Addgene plasmid #112963 | 3xmTurquoise2_UtrCH | depositor full sequence | sequence record 213039 | Full Sequence
TAGTTATTAATAGTAATCAATTACGGGGTCATTAGTTCATAGCCCATATATGGAGTTCCGCGTTACATAA
CTTACGGTAAATGGCCCGCCTGGCTGACCGCCCAACGACCCCCGCCCATTGACGTCAATAATGACGTATG
TTCCCATAGTAACGCCAATAGGGACTTTCCATTGACGTCAATGGGTGGAGTATTTACGGTAAACTGCCCA
CTTGGCAGTACATCAAGTGTATCATATGCCAAGTACGCCCCCTATTGACGTCAATGACGGTAAATGGCCC
GCCTGGCATTATGCCCAGTACATGACCTTATGGGACTTTCCTACTTGGCAGTACATCTACGTATTAGTCA
TCGCTATTACCATGGTGATGCGGTTTTGGCAGTACATCAATGGGCGTGGATAGCGGTTTGACTCACGGGG
ATTTCCAAGTCTCCACCCCATTGACGTCAATGGGAGTTTGTTTTGGCACCAAAATCAACGGGACTTTCCA
AAATGTCGTAACAACTCCGCCCCATTGACGCAAATGGGCGGTAGGCGTGTACGGTGGGAGGTCTATATAA
GCAGAGCTGGTTTAGTGAACCGTCAGATCCGCTAGCGCTACCGGTCGCCACCATGGTGAGCAAGGGCGAG
GAGCTGTTCACCGGGGTGGTGCCCATCCTGGTCGAGCTGGACGGCGACGTAAACGGCCACAAGTTCAGCG
TGTCCGGCGAGGGCGAGGGCGATGCCACCTACGGCAAGCTGACCCTGAAGTTCATCTGCACCACCGGCAA
GCTGCCCGTGCCCTGGCCCACCCTCGTGACCACCCTGTCCTGGGGCGTGCAGTGCTTCGCCCGCTACCCC
GACCACATGAAGCAGCACGACTTCTTCAAGTCCGCCATGCCCGAAGGCTACGTCCAGGAGCGCACCATCT
TCTTCAAGGACGACGGCAACTACAAGACCCGCGCCGAGGTGAAGTTCGAGGGCGACACCCTGGTGAACCG
CATCGAGCTGAAGGGCATCGACTTCAAGGAGGACGGCAACATCCTGGGGCACAAGCTGGAGTACAACTAC
TTTAGCGACAACGTCTATATCACCGCCGACAAGCAGAAGAACGGCATCAAGGCCAACTTCAAGATCCGCC
ACAACATCGAGGACGGCGGCGTGCAGCTCGCCGACCACTACCAGCAGAACACCCCCATCGGCGACGGCCC
CGTGCTGCTGCCCGACAACCACTACCTGAGCACCCAGTCCAAGCTGAGCAAAGACCCCAACGAGAAGCGC
GATCACATGGTCCTGCTGGAGTTCGTGACCGCCGCCGGGATCACTCTCGGCATGGACGAGCTGTACCAGG
GTGGCAGCGGTGGCATGGTGAGCAAGGGCGAGGAGCTGTTCACCGGGGTGGTGCCCATCCTGGTCGAGCT
GGACGGCGACGTAAACGGCCACAAGTTCAGCGTGTCCGGCGAGGGCGAGGGCGATGCCACCTACGGCAAG
CTGACCCTGAAGTTCATCTGCACCACCGGCAAGCTGCCCGTGCCCTGGCCCACCCTCGTGACCACCCTGT
CCTGGGGCGTGCAGTGCTTCGCCCGCTACCCCGACCACATGAAGCAGCACGACTTCTTCAAGTCCGCCAT
GCCCGAAGGCTACGTCCAGGAGCGCACCATCTTCTTCAAGGACGACGGCAACTACAAGACCCGCGCCGAG
GTGAAGTTCGAGGGCGACACCCTGGTGAACCGCATCGAGCTGAAGGGCATCGACTTCAAGGAGGACGGCA
ACATCCTGGGGCACAAGCTGGAGTACAACTACTTTAGCGACAACGTCTATATCACCGCCGACAAGCAGAA
GAACGGCATCAAGGCCAACTTCAAGATCCGCCACAACATCGAGGACGGCGGCGTGCAGCTCGCCGACCAC
TACCAGCAGAACACCCCCATCGGCGACGGCCCCGTGCTGCTGCCCGACAACCACTACCTGAGCACCCAGT
CCAAGCTGAGCAAAGACCCCAACGAGAAGCGCGATCACATGGTCCTGCTGGAGTTCGTGACCGCCGCCGG
GATCACTCTCGGCATGGACGAGCTGTACCAGGGTGGCAGCGGTGGCATGGTGAGCAAGGGCGAGGAGCTG
TTCACCGGGGTGGTGCCCATCCTGGTCGAGCTGGACGGCGACGTAAACGGCCACAAGTTCAGCGTGTCCG
GCGAGGGCGAGGGCGATGCCACCTACGGCAAGCTGACCCTGAAGTTCATCTGCACCACCGGCAAGCTGCC
CGTGCCCTGGCCCACCCTCGTGACCACCCTGTCCTGGGGCGTGCAGTGCTTCGCCCGCTACCCCGACCAC
ATGAAGCAGCACGACTTCTTCAAGTCCGCCATGCCCGAAGGCTACGTCCAGGAGCGCACCATCTTCTTCA
AGGACGACGGCAACTACAAGACCCGCGCCGAGGTGAAGTTCGAGGGCGACACCCTGGTGAACCGCATCGA
GCTGAAGGGCATCGACTTCAAGGAGGACGGCAACATCCTGGGGCACAAGCTGGAGTACAACTACTTTAGC
GACAACGTCTATATCACCGCCGACAAGCAGAAGAACGGCATCAAGGCCAACTTCAAGATCCGCCACAACA
TCGAGGACGGCGGCGTGCAGCTCGCCGACCACTACCAGCAGAACACCCCCATCGGCGACGGCCCCGTGCT
GCTGCCCGACAACCACTACCTGAGCACCCAGTCCAAGCTGAGCAAAGACCCCAACGAGAAGCGCGATCAC
ATGGTCCTGCTGGAGTTCGTGACCGCCGCCGGGATCACTCTCGGCATGGACGAGCTGTACAAGTCCGGAA
CCATGGCCAAGTATGGAGAACATGAAGCCAGTCCTGACAATGGGCAGAACGAATTCAGTGATATCATTAA
GTCCAGATCTGATGAACACAATGACGTACAGAAGAAAACCTTTACCAAATGGATAAATGCTCGATTTTCA
AAGAGTGGGAAACCACCCATCAATGATATGTTCACAGACCTCAAAGATGGAAGGAAGCTATTGGATCTTC
TAGAAGGCCTCACAGGAACATCACTGCCAAAGGAACGTGGTTCCACAAGGGTACATGCCTTAAATAACGT
CAACAGAGTGCTGCAGGTTTTACATCAGAACAATGTGGAATTAGTGAATATAGGGGGAACCGACATTGTG
GATGGAAATCACAAACTGACTTTGGGGTTACTTTGGAGCATCATTTTGCACTGGCAGGTGAAAGATGTCA
TGAAGGATGTCATGTCGGACCTGCAGCAGACGAACAGTGAGAAGATCCTGCTCAGCTGGGTGCGTCAGAC
CACCAGGCCCTACAGCCAAGTCAACGTCCTCAACTTCACCACCAGCTGGACAGATGGACTCGCCTTTAAT
GCTGTCCTCCACCGACATAAACCTGATCTCTTCAGCTGGGATAAAGTTGTCAAAATGTCACCAATTGAGA
GACTTGAACATGCCTTCAGCAAGGCTCAAACTTATTTGGGAATTGAAAAGCTGTTAGATCCTGAAGATGT
TGCCGTTCGGCTTCCTGACAAGAAATCCATAATTATGTATTTAACATCTTTGTTTGAGGTGCTACCTCAG
CAAGTCACCATAGACTAACTCGAGCTGCTCAAGCTTCGAATTCTGCAGTCGACGGTACCGCGGGCCCGGG
ATCCACCGGATCTAGATAACTGATCATAATCAGCCATACCACATTTGTAGAGGTTTTACTTGCTTTAAAA
AACCTCCCACACCTCCCCCTGAACCTGAAACATAAAATGAATGCAATTGTTGTTGTTAACTTGTTTATTG
CAGCTTATAATGGTTACAAATAAAGCAATAGCATCACAAATTTCACAAATAAAGCATTTTTTTCACTGCA
TTCTAGTTGTGGTTTGTCCAAACTCATCAATGTATCTTAACGCGTAAATTGTAAGCGTTAATATTTTGTT
AAAATTCGCGTTAAATTTTTGTTAAATCAGCTCATTTTTTAACCAATAGGCCGAAATCGGCAAAATCCCT
TATAAATCAAAAGAATAGACCGAGATAGGGT
[37 nt withheld, positions 4022-4058]
AAAGAACGTGGACTCCAACGTCAAAGG
[49 nt withheld, positions 4086-4134]
T
[91 nt withheld, positions 4136-4226]
G
[124 nt withheld, positions 4228-4351]
CAGGTGGCACTTTTCGGGGAAATGTGCGCGGAACCCCTATTTGTTTATTTTTCTAAATACATTCAAATAT
GTATCCGCTCATGAGACAATAACCCTGATAAATGCTTCAATAATATTGAAAAAGGAAGAGTCCTGAGGCG
GAAAGAACCAGCTGTGGAATGTGTGTCAGTTAGGGTGTGGAAAGTCCCCAGGCTCCCCAGCAGGCAGAAG
TATGCAAAGCATGCATCTCAATTAGTCAGCAACCAGGTGTGGAAAGTCCCCAGGCTCCCCAGCAGGCAGA
AGTATGCAAAGCATGCATCTCAATTAGTCAGCAACCATAGTCCCGCCCCTAACTCCGCCCATCCCGCCCC
TAACTCCGCCCAGTTCCGCCCATTCTCCGCCCCATGGCTGACTAATTTTTTTTATTTATGCAGAGGCCGA
GGCCGCCTCGGCCTCTGAGCTATTCCAGAAGTAGTGAGGAGGCTTTTTTGGAGGCCTAGGCTTTTGCAAA
GATCGATCAAGAGACAGGATGAGGATCGTTTCGCATGATTGAACAAGATGGATTGCACGCAGGTTCTCCG
GCCGCTTGGGTGGAGAGGCTATTCGGCTATGACTGGGCACAACAGACAATCGGCTGCTCTGATGCCGCCG
TGTTCCGGCTGTCAGCGCAGGGGCGCCCGGTTCTTTTTGTCAAGACCGACCTGTCCGGTGCCCTGAATGA
ACTGCAAGACGAGGCAGCGCGGCTATCGTGGCTGGCCACGACGGGCGTTCCTTGCGCAGCTGTGCTCGAC
GTTGTCACTGAAGCGGGAAGGGACTGGCTGCTATTGGGCGAAGTGCCGGGGCAGGATCTCCTGTCATCTC
ACCTTGCTCCTGCCGAGAAAGTATCCATCATGGCTGATGCAATGCGGCGGCTGCATACGCTTGATCCGGC
TACCTGCCCATTCGACCACCAAGCGAAACATCGCATCGAGCGAGCACGTACTCGGATGGAAGCCGGTCTT
GTCGATCAGGATGATCTGGACGAAGAGCATCAGGGGCTCGCGCCAGCCGAACTGTTCGCCAGGCTCAAGG
CGAGCATGCCCGACGGCGAGGATCTCGTCGTGACCCATGGCGATGCCTGCTTGCCGAATATCATGGTGGA
AAATGGCCGCTTTTCTGGATTCATCGACTGTGGCCGGCTGGGTGTGGCGGACCGCTATCAGGACATAGCG
TTGGCTACCCGTGATATTGCTGAAGAGCTTGGCGGCGAATGGGCTGACCGCTTCCTCGTGCTTTACGGTA
TCGCCGCTCCCGATTCGCAGCGCATCGCCTTCTATCGCCTTCTTGACGAGTTCTTCTGAGCGGGACTCTG
GGGTTCGAAATGACCGACCAAGCGACGCCCAACCTGCCATCACGAGATTTCGATTCCACCGCCGCCTTCT
ATGAAAGGTTGGGCTTCGGAATCGTTTTCCGGGACGCCGGCTGGATGATCCTCCAGCGCGGGGATCTCAT
GCTGGAGTTCTTCGCCCACCCTAGGGGGAGGCTAACTGAAACACGGAAGGAGACAATACCGGAAGGAACC
CGCGCTATGACGGCAATAAAAAGACAGAATAAAACGCACGGTGTTGGGTCGTTTGTTCATAAACGCGGGG
TTCGGTCCCAGGGCTGGCACTCTGTCGATACCCCACCGAGACCCCATTGGGGCCAATACGCCCGCGTTTC
TTCCTTTTCCCCACCCCACCCCCCAAGTTCGGGTGAAGGCCCAGGGCTCGCAGCCAACGTCGGGGCGGCA
GGCCCTGCCATAGCCTCAGGTTACTCATATATACTTTAGATTGATTTAAAACTTCATTTTTAATTTAAAA
GGATCTAGGTGAAGATCCTTTTTGATAATCTCATGACCAAAATCCCTTAACGTGAGTTTTCGTTCCACTG
AGCGTCAGACCCCGTAGAAAAGATCAAAGGATCTTCTTGAGATCCTTTTTTTCTGCGCGTAATCTGCTGC
TTGCAAACAAAAAAACCACCGCTACCAGCGGTGGTTTGTTTGCCGGATCAAGAGCTACCAACTCTTTTTC
CGAAGGTAACTGGCTTCAGCAGAGCGCAGATACCAAATACTGTCCTTCTAGTGTAGCCGTAGTTAGGCCA
CCACTTCAAGAACTCTGTAGCACCGCCTACATACCTCGCTCTGCTAATCCTGTTACCAGTGGCTGCTGCC
AGTGGCGATAAGTCGTGTCTTACCGGGTTGGACTCAAGACGATAGTTACCGGATAAGGCGCAGCGGTCGG
GCTGAACGGGGGGTTCGTGCACACAGCCCAGCTTGGAGCGAACGACCTACACCGAACTGAGATACCTACA
GCGTGAGCTATGAGAAAGCGCCACGCTTCCCGAAGGGAGAAAGGCGGACAGGTATCCGGTAAGCGGCAGG
GTCGGAACAGGAGAGCGCACGAGGGAGCTTCCAGGGGGAAACGCCTGGTATCTTTATAGTCCTGTCGGGT
TTCGCCACCTCTGACTTGAGCGTCGATTTTTGTGATGCTCGTCAGGGGGGCGGAGCCTATGGAAAAACGC
CAGCAACGCGGCCTTTTTACGGTTCCTGGCCTTTTGCTGGCCTTTTGCTCACATGTTCTTTCCTGCGTTA
TCCCCTGATTCTGTGGATAACCGTATTACCGCCATGCAT
