Features (pLannotate 1.2.2; 17 found; start..end, strand, type, name):
     61..364     +  enhancer       CMV enhancer: human cytomegalovirus immediate early enhancer
    365..568     +  promoter       CMV promoter: human cytomegalovirus (CMV) immediate early promoter
    613..1329    +  CDS            mTurquoise2: mTurquoise2 is a basic (constitutively fluorescent) cyan fluorescent protein published in 2012, derived from Aequorea victoria. It is reported to be a rapidly-maturing monomer with very low acid sensitivity.
   1345..2061    +  CDS            mTurquoise2: mTurquoise2 is a basic (constitutively fluorescent) cyan fluorescent protein published in 2012, derived from Aequorea victoria. It is reported to be a rapidly-maturing monomer with very low acid sensitivity.
   2077..2793    +  CDS            mTurquoise2: mTurquoise2 is a basic (constitutively fluorescent) cyan fluorescent protein published in 2012, derived from Aequorea victoria. It is reported to be a rapidly-maturing monomer with very low acid sensitivity.
   2803..3585    +  CDS            UTRN (fragment): UTRN_HUMAN - Also known as DMDL, DRP1. Experimental evidence at protein level: Swiss-Prot protein existence level 1. May play a role in anchoring the cytoskeleton to the plasma membrane. From Homo sapiens (Human).
   3589..3641    +  misc_feature   MCS: multiple cloning site
   3658..3742    +  CDS            large T antigen (fragment): large T antigen from SV40 (simian virus 40)
   3765..3886    +  polyA_signal   SV40 poly(A) signal: SV40 polyadenylation signal
   3920..4348    -  rep_origin     f1 ori (sequence partly withheld): f1 bacteriophage origin of replication; arrow indicates direction of (+) strand synthesis
   4375..4479    +  promoter       AmpR promoter: bla
   4481..4838    +  promoter       SV40 promoter: SV40 enhancer and early promoter
   4873..5667    +  CDS            NeoR/KanR: aminoglycoside phosphotransferase from Tn5; aph(3')-II (or nptII); confers resistance to neomycin, kanamycin, and G418 (Geneticin®)
   5688..5840    +  CDS            ble (fragment): BLE_KLEPN - Experimental evidence at protein level: Swiss-Prot protein existence level 1. Binding protein with a strong affinity to the bleomycin family of antibiotics. Binds to CL990; an antimitotic-antibiotic compound. From Klebsiella pneumoniae.
   5899..5946    +  polyA_signal   HSV TK poly(A) signal: herpes simplex virus thymidine kinase polyadenylation signal (Cole and Stacy, 1985)
   6037..6053    -  polyA_signal   bGH poly(A) signal (fragment): bovine growth hormone polyadenylation signal
   6275..6863    +  rep_origin     ori: high-copy-number ColE1/pMB1/pBR322/pUC origin of replication
>Addgene plasmid #112963 | 3xmTurquoise2_UtrCH | addgene full sequence | sequence record 220458 | Addgene NGS Result
TAGTTATTAATAGTAATCAATTACGGGGTCATTAGTTCATAGCCCATATATGGAGTTCCGCGTTACATAA
CTTACGGTAAATGGCCCGCCTGGCTGACCGCCCAACGACCCCCGCCCATTGACGTCAATAATGACGTATG
TTCCCATAGTAACGCCAATAGGGACTTTCCATTGACGTCAATGGGTGGAGTATTTACGGTAAACTGCCCA
CTTGGCAGTACATCAAGTGTATCATATGCCAAGTACGCCCCCTATTGACGTCAATGACGGTAAATGGCCC
GCCTGGCATTATGCCCAGTACATGACCTTATGGGACTTTCCTACTTGGCAGTACATCTACGTATTAGTCA
TCGCTATTACCATGGTGATGCGGTTTTGGCAGTACATCAATGGGCGTGGATAGCGGTTTGACTCACGGGG
ATTTCCAAGTCTCCACCCCATTGACGTCAATGGGAGTTTGTTTTGGCACCAAAATCAACGGGACTTTCCA
AAATGTCGTAACAACTCCGCCCCATTGACGCAAATGGGCGGTAGGCGTGTACGGTGGGAGGTCTATATAA
GCAGAGCTGGTTTAGTGAACCGTCAGATCCGCTAGCGCTACCGGTCGCCACCATGGTGAGCAAGGGCGAG
GAGCTGTTCACCGGGGTGGTGCCCATCCTGGTCGAGCTGGACGGCGACGTAAACGGCCACAAGTTCAGCG
TGTCCGGCGAGGGCGAGGGCGATGCCACCTACGGCAAGCTGACCCTGAAGTTCATCTGCACCACCGGCAA
GCTGCCCGTGCCCTGGCCCACCCTCGTGACCACCCTGTCCTGGGGCGTGCAGTGCTTCGCCCGCTACCCC
GACCACATGAAGCAGCACGACTTCTTCAAGTCCGCCATGCCCGAAGGCTACGTCCAGGAGCGCACCATCT
TCTTCAAGGACGACGGCAACTACAAGACCCGCGCCGAGGTGAAGTTCGAGGGCGACACCCTGGTGAACCG
CATCGAGCTGAAGGGCATCGACTTCAAGGAGGACGGCAACATCCTGGGGCACAAGCTGGAGTACAACTAC
TTTAGCGACAACGTCTATATCACCGCCGACAAGCAGAAGAACGGCATCAAGGCCAACTTCAAGATCCGCC
ACAACATCGAGGACGGCGGCGTGCAGCTCGCCGACCACTACCAGCAGAACACCCCCATCGGCGACGGCCC
CGTGCTGCTGCCCGACAACCACTACCTGAGCACCCAGTCCAAGCTGAGCAAAGACCCCAACGAGAAGCGC
GATCACATGGTCCTGCTGGAGTTCGTGACCGCCGCCGGGATCACTCTCGGCATGGACGAGCTGTACCAGG
GTGGCAGCGGTGGCATGGTGAGCAAGGGCGAGGAGCTGTTCACCGGGGTGGTGCCCATCCTGGTCGAGCT
GGACGGCGACGTAAACGGCCACAAGTTCAGCGTGTCCGGCGAGGGCGAGGGCGATGCCACCTACGGCAAG
CTGACCCTGAAGTTCATCTGCACCACCGGCAAGCTGCCCGTGCCCTGGCCCACCCTCGTGACCACCCTGT
CCTGGGGCGTGCAGTGCTTCGCCCGCTACCCCGACCACATGAAGCAGCACGACTTCTTCAAGTCCGCCAT
GCCCGAAGGCTACGTCCAGGAGCGCACCATCTTCTTCAAGGACGACGGCAACTACAAGACCCGCGCCGAG
GTGAAGTTCGAGGGCGACACCCTGGTGAACCGCATCGAGCTGAAGGGCATCGACTTCAAGGAGGACGGCA
ACATCCTGGGGCACAAGCTGGAGTACAACTACTTTAGCGACAACGTCTATATCACCGCCGACAAGCAGAA
GAACGGCATCAAGGCCAACTTCAAGATCCGCCACAACATCGAGGACGGCGGCGTGCAGCTCGCCGACCAC
TACCAGCAGAACACCCCCATCGGCGACGGCCCCGTGCTGCTGCCCGACAACCACTACCTGAGCACCCAGT
CCAAGCTGAGCAAAGACCCCAACGAGAAGCGCGATCACATGGTCCTGCTGGAGTTCGTGACCGCCGCCGG
GATCACTCTCGGCATGGACGAGCTGTACCAGGGTGGCAGCGGTGGCATGGTGAGCAAGGGCGAGGAGCTG
TTCACCGGGGTGGTGCCCATCCTGGTCGAGCTGGACGGCGACGTAAACGGCCACAAGTTCAGCGTGTCCG
GCGAGGGCGAGGGCGATGCCACCTACGGCAAGCTGACCCTGAAGTTCATCTGCACCACCGGCAAGCTGCC
CGTGCCCTGGCCCACCCTCGTGACCACCCTGTCCTGGGGCGTGCAGTGCTTCGCCCGCTACCCCGACCAC
ATGAAGCAGCACGACTTCTTCAAGTCCGCCATGCCCGAAGGCTACGTCCAGGAGCGCACCATCTTCTTCA
AGGACGACGGCAACTACAAGACCCGCGCCGAGGTGAAGTTCGAGGGCGACACCCTGGTGAACCGCATCGA
GCTGAAGGGCATCGACTTCAAGGAGGACGGCAACATCCTGGGGCACAAGCTGGAGTACAACTACTTTAGC
GACAACGTCTATATCACCGCCGACAAGCAGAAGAACGGCATCAAGGCCAACTTCAAGATCCGCCACAACA
TCGAGGACGGCGGCGTGCAGCTCGCCGACCACTACCAGCAGAACACCCCCATCGGCGACGGCCCCGTGCT
GCTGCCCGACAACCACTACCTGAGCACCCAGTCCAAGCTGAGCAAAGACCCCAACGAGAAGCGCGATCAC
ATGGTCCTGCTGGAGTTCGTGACCGCCGCCGGGATCACTCTCGGCATGGACGAGCTGTACAAGTCCGGAA
CCATGGCCAAGTATGGAGAACATGAAGCCAGTCCTGACAATGGGCAGAACGAATTCAGTGATATCATTAA
GTCCAGATCTGATGAACACAATGACGTACAGAAGAAAACCTTTACCAAATGGATAAATGCTCGATTTTCA
AAGAGTGGGAAACCACCCATCAATGATATGTTCACAGACCTCAAAGATGGAAGGAAGCTATTGGATCTTC
TAGAAGGCCTCACAGGAACATCACTGCCAAAGGAACGTGGTTCCACAAGGGTACATGCCTTAAATAACGT
CAACAGAGTGCTGCAGGTTTTACATCAGAACAATGTGGAATTAGTGAATATAGGGGGAACCGACATTGTG
GATGGAAATCACAAACTGACTTTGGGGTTACTTTGGAGCATCATTTTGCACTGGCAGGTGAAAGATGTCA
TGAAGGATGTCATGTCGGACCTGCAGCAGACGAACAGTGAGAAGATCCTGCTCAGCTGGGTGCGTCAGAC
CACCAGGCCCTACAGCCAAGTCAACGTCCTCAACTTCACCACCAGCTGGACAGATGGACTCGCCTTTAAT
GCTGTCCTCCACCGACATAAACCTGATCTCTTCAGCTGGGATAAAGTTGTCAAAATGTCACCAATTGAGA
GACTTGAACATGCCTTCAGCAAGGCTCAAACTTATTTGGGAATTGAAAAGCTGTTAGATCCTGAAGATGT
TGCCGTTCGGCTTCCTGACAAGAAATCCATAATTATGTATTTAACATCTTTGTTTGAGGTGCTACCTCAG
CAAGTCACCATAGACTAACTCGAGCTCAAGCTTCGAATTCTGCAGTCGACGGTACCGCGGGCCCGGGATC
CACCGGATCTAGATAACTGATCATAATCAGCCATACCACATTTGTAGAGGTTTTACTTGCTTTAAAAAAC
CTCCCACACCTCCCCCTGAACCTGAAACATAAAATGAATGCAATTGTTGTTGTTAACTTGTTTATTGCAG
CTTATAATGGTTACAAATAAAGCAATAGCATCACAAATTTCACAAATAAAGCATTTTTTTCACTGCATTC
TAGTTGTGGTTTGTCCAAACTCATCAATGTATCTTAAGGCGTAAATTGTAAGCGTTAATATTTTGTTAAA
ATTCGCGTTAAATTTTTGTTAAATCAGCTCATTTTTTAACCAATAGGCCGAAATCGGCAAAATCCCTTAT
AAATCAAAAGAATAGACCGAGATAGGGT
[37 nt withheld, positions 4019-4055]
AAAGAACGTGGACTCCAACGTCAAAGG
[49 nt withheld, positions 4083-4131]
T
[91 nt withheld, positions 4133-4223]
G
[124 nt withheld, positions 4225-4348]
CAGGTGGCACTTTTCGGGGAAATGTGCGCGGAACCCCTATTTGTTTATTTTTCTAAATACATTCAAATAT
GTATCCGCTCATGAGACAATAACCCTGATAAATGCTTCAATAATATTGAAAAAGGAAGAGTCCTGAGGCG
GAAAGAACCAGCTGTGGAATGTGTGTCAGTTAGGGTGTGGAAAGTCCCCAGGCTCCCCAGCAGGCAGAAG
TATGCAAAGCATGCATCTCAATTAGTCAGCAACCAGGTGTGGAAAGTCCCCAGGCTCCCCAGCAGGCAGA
AGTATGCAAAGCATGCATCTCAATTAGTCAGCAACCATAGTCCCGCCCCTAACTCCGCCCATCCCGCCCC
TAACTCCGCCCAGTTCCGCCCATTCTCCGCCCCATGGCTGACTAATTTTTTTTATTTATGCAGAGGCCGA
GGCCGCCTCGGCCTCTGAGCTATTCCAGAAGTAGTGAGGAGGCTTTTTTGGAGGCCTAGGCTTTTGCAAA
GATCGATCAAGAGACAGGATGAGGATCGTTTCGCATGATTGAACAAGATGGATTGCACGCAGGTTCTCCG
GCCGCTTGGGTGGAGAGGCTATTCGGCTATGACTGGGCACAACAGACAATCGGCTGCTCTGATGCCGCCG
TGTTCCGGCTGTCAGCGCAGGGGCGCCCGGTTCTTTTTGTCAAGACCGACCTGTCCGGTGCCCTGAATGA
ACTGCAAGACGAGGCAGCGCGGCTATCGTGGCTGGCCACGACGGGCGTTCCTTGCGCAGCTGTGCTCGAC
GTTGTCACTGAAGCGGGAAGGGACTGGCTGCTATTGGGCGAAGTGCCGGGGCAGGATCTCCTGTCATCTC
ACCTTGCTCCTGCCGAGAAAGTATCCATCATGGCTGATGCAATGCGGCGGCTGCATACGCTTGATCCGGC
TACCTGCCCATTCGACCACCAAGCGAAACATCGCATCGAGCGAGCACGTACTCGGATGGAAGCCGGTCTT
GTCGATCAGGATGATCTGGACGAAGAGCATCAGGGGCTCGCGCCAGCCGAACTGTTCGCCAGGCTCAAGG
CGAGCATGCCCGACGGCGAGGATCTCGTCGTGACCCATGGCGATGCCTGCTTGCCGAATATCATGGTGGA
AAATGGCCGCTTTTCTGGATTCATCGACTGTGGCCGGCTGGGTGTGGCGGACCGCTATCAGGACATAGCG
TTGGCTACCCGTGATATTGCTGAAGAGCTTGGCGGCGAATGGGCTGACCGCTTCCTCGTGCTTTACGGTA
TCGCCGCTCCCGATTCGCAGCGCATCGCCTTCTATCGCCTTCTTGACGAGTTCTTCTGAGCGGGACTCTG
GGGTTCGAAATGACCGACCAAGCGACGCCCAACCTGCCATCACGAGATTTCGATTCCACCGCCGCCTTCT
ATGAAAGGTTGGGCTTCGGAATCGTTTTCCGGGACGCCGGCTGGATGATCCTCCAGCGCGGGGATCTCAT
GCTGGAGTTCTTCGCCCACCCTAGGGGGAGGCTAACTGAAACACGGAAGGAGACAATACCGGAAGGAACC
CGCGCTATGACGGCAATAAAAAGACAGAATAAAACGCACGGTGTTGGGTCGTTTGTTCATAAACGCGGGG
TTCGGTCCCAGGGCTGGCACTCTGTCGATACCCCACCGAGACCCCATTGGGGCCAATACGCCCGCGTTTC
TTCCTTTTCCCCACCCCACCCCCCAAGTTCGGGTGAAGGCCCAGGGCTCGCAGCCAACGTCGGGGCGGCA
GGCCCTGCCATAGCCTCAGGTTACTCATATATACTTTAGATTGATTTAAAACTTCATTTTTAATTTAAAA
GGATCTAGGTGAAGATCCTTTTTGATAATCTCATGACCAAAATCCCTTAACGTGAGTTTTCGTTCCACTG
AGCGTCAGACCCCGTAGAAAAGATCAAAGGATCTTCTTGAGATCCTTTTTTTCTGCGCGTAATCTGCTGC
TTGCAAACAAAAAAACCACCGCTACCAGCGGTGGTTTGTTTGCCGGATCAAGAGCTACCAACTCTTTTTC
CGAAGGTAACTGGCTTCAGCAGAGCGCAGATACCAAATACTGTTCTTCTAGTGTAGCCGTAGTTAGGCCA
CCACTTCAAGAACTCTGTAGCACCGCCTACATACCTCGCTCTGCTAATCCTGTTACCAGTGGCTGCTGCC
AGTGGCGATAAGTCGTGTCTTACCGGGTTGGACTCAAGACGATAGTTACCGGATAAGGCGCAGCGGTCGG
GCTGAACGGGGGGTTCGTGCACACAGCCCAGCTTGGAGCGAACGACCTACACCGAACTGAGATACCTACA
GCGTGAGCTATGAGAAAGCGCCACGCTTCCCGAAGGGAGAAAGGCGGACAGGTATCCGGTAAGCGGCAGG
GTCGGAACAGGAGAGCGCACGAGGGAGCTTCCAGGGGGAAACGCCTGGTATCTTTATAGTCCTGTCGGGT
TTCGCCACCTCTGACTTGAGCGTCGATTTTTGTGATGCTCGTCAGGGGGGCGGAGCCTATGGAAAAACGC
CAGCAACGCGGCCTTTTTACGGTTCCTGGCCTTTTGCTGGCCTTTTGCTCACATGTTCTTTCCTGCGTTA
TCCCCTGATTCTGTGGATAACCGTATTACCGCCATGCAT
